Addgene plasmid #76650: MAP2K4 gRNA (BRDN0001145028)
Purpose: 3rd generation lentiviral gRNA plasmid targeting human MAP2K4
Depositing lab: John Doench & David Root. Depositing organization: Broad Institute. Publication: Optimized sgRNA design to maximize activity and minimize off-target effects of CRISPR-Cas9. Doench JG, Fusi N, Sullender M, Hegde M, Vaimberg EW, Donovan KF, Smith I, Tothova Z, Wilen C, Orchard R, Virgin HW, Listgarten J, Root DE. Nat Biotechnol. 2016 Jan 18. doi: 10.1038/nbt.3437. PubMed 26780180.
Backbone
  Vector backbone: lentiGuide-Puro
  Backbone manufacturer: Zhang Lab (Addgene plasmid # 52963)
  Vector type: Mammalian Expression, Lentiviral, CRISPR
  Selectable markers: Puromycin
Growth in bacteria
  Bacterial resistance: Ampicillin, 100 μg/mL
  Growth temperature: 37°C
  Growth strain: DH5alpha
  Copy number: High Copy
Gene/Insert
  Gene/Insert name: MAP2K4 (alt names: MAP2K4; NM_001281435.1)
  gRNA/shRNA sequence: CCAGAGAATTCGGTCAACAG
  Species: H. sapiens (human)
  Entrez Gene: MAP2K4 (a.k.a. JNKK, JNKK1, MAPKK4, MEK4, MKK4, PRKMK4, SAPKK-1, SAPKK1, SEK1, SERK1, SKK1)
  Promoter: hU6
  Cloning method: Unknown
  Sequencing primers: 5′ U6-F; 3′ pS2-R
Terms and licenses: Academic/Nonprofit Terms; Industry Terms: Not Available to Industry
Depositor comments: The gRNA was designed to target the following Genbank reference sequence(s): NM_001281435.1,NM_003010.3. Note that this plasmid does NOT contain Cas9. It should be used in conjunction with lentiCas9-Blast (Addgene #52962) or otherwise with cell lines already expressing Cas9. Browse the full kinome gRNA library at http://www.addgene.org/pooled-library/broadgpp-human-kinome/ or visit http://www.broadinstitute.org/rnai/public/ for detailed protocols and information.
How to cite: MAP2K4 gRNA (BRDN0001145028) was a gift from John Doench & David Root (Addgene plasmid # 76650 ; http://n2t.net/addgene:76650 ; RRID:Addgene_76650)
