[The description below was written by a language model from this plasmid's Addgene catalogue record and pLannotate feature annotations shown in this document.]
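Description:
MAP2K4 gRNA (BRDN0001145028) is a third-generation lentiviral single-guide RNA plasmid built on the lentiGuide-Puro backbone and designed to target human MAP2K4 (also known as MKK4, MEK4, JNKK1 or SEK1), a MAP kinase kinase. It belongs to a human kinome gRNA collection. In bacteria it is maintained through a high-copy ColE1/pUC-type origin with ampicillin selection from the β-lactamase gene. The backbone also retains an f1 origin, an SV40 origin and poly(A) signal, and remnants of a lac/T7/T3 cloning region.

The lentiviral transfer cassette starts with an RSV promoter fused to a truncated HIV-1 5' LTR, which makes genomic RNA production Tat-independent. This is followed by the Ψ packaging signal with a partial gag sequence, the Rev response element for Rev-dependent nuclear export, and a cPPT/CTS. It ends with a ΔU3 self-inactivating 3' LTR.

Within this frame, a human U6 RNA polymerase III promoter drives the MAP2K4-specific spacer joined to the Streptococcus pyogenes Cas9 guide scaffold. A separate EF-1α promoter, including its intron A, expresses puromycin N-acetyltransferase for selection of transduced mammalian cells. A WPRE downstream enhances transcript expression.

The plasmid does not encode Cas9. It is meant to be packaged into lentivirus with helper plasmids and used in cells that already express Cas9 or that receive a companion Cas9 vector, so that Cas9 cuts and disrupts MAP2K4. According to the depositor, the guide was designed against two MAP2K4 reference transcripts. The cloning method for the spacer is not recorded.
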