Features (pLannotate 1.2.2; 29 found; start..end, strand, type, name):
     14..80      +  CDS            small t antigen (fragment): SV40 (simian virus 40) small t antigen
    106..317     +  promoter       EF-1α core promoter: core promoter for human elongation factor EF-1α
    318..1256    +  intron         EF-1α intron A: intron upstream of the start codon of human EF-1α
   1278..1877    +  CDS            PuroR (fragment): puromycin N-acetyltransferase; pac from Streptomyces; confers resistance to puromycin
   1893..2481    +  misc_feature   WPRE: woodchuck hepatitis virus posttranscriptional regulatory element
   2532..2551    +  misc_feature   cPPT/CTS (fragment): central polypurine tract and central termination sequence of HIV-1
   2553..2786    +  LTR            3' LTR (ΔU3): self-inactivating 3' long terminal repeat (LTR) from HIV-1
   2864..2985    +  polyA_signal   SV40 poly(A) signal: SV40 polyadenylation signal
   3025..3160    +  rep_origin     SV40 ori: SV40 origin of replication
   3181..3199    -  promoter       T7 promoter: promoter for bacteriophage T7 RNA polymerase
   3207..3362    +  CDS            lacZα (fragment): LacZα fragment of β-galactosidase; lacZ fragment
   3367..3795    +  rep_origin     f1 ori (sequence partly withheld): f1 bacteriophage origin of replication; arrow indicates direction of (+) strand synthesis
   3848..3952    +  promoter       AmpR promoter: bla
   3953..4813    +  CDS            AmpR: β-lactamase; bla; confers resistance to ampicillin, carbenicillin, and related antibiotics
   4984..5572    +  rep_origin     ori: high-copy-number ColE1/pMB1/pBR322/pUC origin of replication
   5755..5847    +  CDS            lacI (fragment): lac repressor; lacI; The lac repressor binds to the lac operator to inhibit transcription in E. coli. This inhibition can be relieved by adding lactose or isopropyl-β-D-thiogalactopyranoside (IPTG).
   5860..5881    +  protein_bind   CAP binding site: CAP binding activates transcription in the presence of cAMP. E. coli catabolite activator protein
   5896..5926    +  promoter       lac promoter: promoter for the E. coli lac operon
   5934..5950    +  protein_bind   lac operator: The lac repressor binds to the lac operator to inhibit transcription in E. coli. This inhibition can be relieved by adding lactose or isopropyl-β-D-thiogalactopyranoside (IPTG). lac repressor encoded by lacI
   5995..6013    +  promoter       T3 promoter: promoter for bacteriophage T3 RNA polymerase
   6041..6267    +  promoter       RSV promoter: Rous sarcoma virus enhancer/promoter
   6268..6448    +  LTR            5' LTR (truncated): truncated 5' long terminal repeat (LTR) from HIV-1
   6495..6620    +  misc_feature   HIV-1 Ψ: packaging signal of human immunodeficiency virus type 1
   6604..6967    +  CDS            HIV-1 gag (fragment): gag protein from human immunodeficiency virus 1; gag
   7113..7346    +  misc_feature   RRE: The Rev response element (RRE) of HIV-1 allows for Rev-dependent mRNA export from the nucleus to the cytoplasm.
   7723..7749    +  CDS            Rev (fragment): human immunodeficiency virus 1 (HIV-1) Rev protein; rev; enhances nuclear export of unspliced and incompletely spliced viral mRNAs
   7753..7993    +  promoter       U6 promoter: RNA polymerase III promoter for human U6 snRNA
   8023..8098    +  misc_RNA       gRNA scaffold: guide RNA scaffold for the Streptococcus pyogenes CRISPR/Cas9 system
   8154..8271    +  misc_feature   cPPT/CTS: central polypurine tract and central termination sequence of HIV-1
>Addgene plasmid #76650 | MAP2K4 gRNA (BRDN0001145028) | addgene full sequence | sequence record 186238 | Addgene Assembled Sequence
CCCGGGTGCAAAGATGGATAAAGTTTTAAACAGAGAGGAATCTTTGCAGCTAATGGACCTTCTAGGTCTT
GAAAGGAGTGGGAATTGGCTCCGGTGCCCGTCAGTGGGCAGAGCGCACATCGCCCACAGTCCCCGAGAAG
TTGGGGGGAGGGGTCGGCAATTGATCCGGTGCCTAGAGAAGGTGGCGCGGGGTAAACTGGGAAAGTGATG
TCGTGTACTGGCTCCGCCTTTTTCCCGAGGGTGGGGGAGAACCGTATATAAGTGCAGTAGTCGCCGTGAA
CGTTCTTTTTCGCAACGGGTTTGCCGCCAGAACACAGGTAAGTGCCGTGTGTGGTTCCCGCGGGCCTGGC
CTCTTTACGGGTTATGGCCCTTGCGTGCCTTGAATTACTTCCACCTGGCTGCAGTACGTGATTCTTGATC
CCGAGCTTCGGGTTGGAAGTGGGTGGGAGAGTTCGAGGCCTTGCGCTTAAGGAGCCCCTTCGCCTCGTGC
TTGAGTTGAGGCCTGGCCTGGGCGCTGGGGCCGCCGCGTGCGAATCTGGTGGCACCTTCGCGCCTGTCTC
GCTGCTTTCGATAAGTCTCTAGCCATTTAAAATTTTTGATGACCTGCTGCGACGCTTTTTTTCTGGCAAG
ATAGTCTTGTAAATGCGGGCCAAGATCTGCACACTGGTATTTCGGTTTTTGGGGCCGCGGGCGGCGACGG
GGCCCGTGCGTCCCAGCGCACATGTTCGGCGAGGCGGGGCCTGCGAGCGCGGCCACCGAGAATCGGACGG
GGGTAGTCTCAAGCTGGCCGGCCTGCTCTGGTGCCTGGCCTCGCGCCGCCGTGTATCGCCCCGCCCTGGG
CGGCAAGGCTGGCCCGGTCGGCACCAGTTGCGTGAGCGGAAAGATGGCCGCTTCCCGGCCCTGCTGCAGG
GAGCTCAAAATGGAGGACGCGGCGCTCGGGAGAGCGGGCGGGTGAGTCACCCACACAAAGGAAAAGGGCC
TTTCCGTCCTCAGCCGTCGCTTCATGTGACTCCACGGAGTACCGGGCGCCGTCCAGGCACCTCGATTAGT
TCTCGAGCTTTTGGAGTACGTCGTCTTTAGGTTGGGGGGAGGGGTTTTATGCGATGGAGTTTCCCCACAC
TGAGTGGGTGGAGACTGAAGTTAGGCCAGCTTGGCACTTGATGTAATTCTCCTTGGAATTTGCCCTTTTT
GAGTTTGGATCTTGGTTCATTCTCAAGCCTCAGACAGTGGTTCAAAGTTTTTTTCTTCCATTTCAGGTGT
CGTGACGTACGGCCACCATGACCGAGTACAAGCCCACGGTGCGCCTCGCCACCCGCGACGACGTCCCCAG
GGCCGTACGCACCCTCGCCGCCGCGTTCGCCGACTACCCCGCCACGCGCCACACCGTCGATCCGGACCGC
CACATCGAGCGGGTCACCGAGCTGCAAGAACTCTTCCTCACGCGCGTCGGGCTCGACATCGGCAAGGTGT
GGGTCGCGGACGACGGCGCCGCCGTGGCGGTCTGGACCACGCCGGAGAGCGTCGAAGCGGGGGCGGTGTT
CGCCGAGATCGGCCCGCGCATGGCCGAGTTGAGCGGTTCCCGGCTGGCCGCGCAGCAACAGATGGAAGGC
CTCCTGGCGCCGCACCGGCCCAAGGAGCCCGCGTGGTTCCTGGCCACCGTCGGAGTCTCGCCCGACCACC
AGGGCAAGGGTCTGGGCAGCGCCGTCGTGCTCCCCGGAGTGGAGGCGGCCGAGCGCGCCGGGGTGCCCGC
CTTCCTGGAGACCTCCGCGCCCCGCAACCTCCCCTTCTACGAGCGGCTCGGCTTCACCGTCACCGCCGAC
GTCGAGGTGCCCGAAGGACCGCGCACCTGGTGCATGACCCGCAAGCCCGGTGCCTGAACGCGTTAAGTCG
ACAATCAACCTCTGGATTACAAAATTTGTGAAAGATTGACTGGTATTCTTAACTATGTTGCTCCTTTTAC
GCTATGTGGATACGCTGCTTTAATGCCTTTGTATCATGCTATTGCTTCCCGTATGGCTTTCATTTTCTCC
TCCTTGTATAAATCCTGGTTGCTGTCTCTTTATGAGGAGTTGTGGCCCGTTGTCAGGCAACGTGGCGTGG
TGTGCACTGTGTTTGCTGACGCAACCCCCACTGGTTGGGGCATTGCCACCACCTGTCAGCTCCTTTCCGG
GACTTTCGCTTTCCCCCTCCCTATTGCCACGGCGGAACTCATCGCCGCCTGCCTTGCCCGCTGCTGGACA
GGGGCTCGGCTGTTGGGCACTGACAATTCCGTGGTGTTGTCGGGGAAATCATCGTCCTTTCCTTGGCTGC
TCGCCTGTGTTGCCACCTGGATTCTGCGCGGGACGTCCTTCTGCTACGTCCCTTCGGCCCTCAATCCAGC
GGACCTTCCTTCCCGCGGCCTGCTGCCGGCTCTGCGGCCTCTTCCGCGTCTTCGCCTTCGCCCTCAGACG
AGTCGGATCTCCCTTTGGGCCGCCTCCCCGCGTCGACTTTAAGACCAATGACTTACAAGGCAGCTGTAGA
TCTTAGCCACTTTTTAAAAGAAAAGGGGGGACTGGAAGGGCTAATTCACTCCCAACGAAGACAAGATCTG
CTTTTTGCTTGTACTGGGTCTCTCTGGTTAGACCAGATCTGAGCCTGGGAGCTCTCTGGCTAACTAGGGA
ACCCACTGCTTAAGCCTCAATAAAGCTTGCCTTGAGTGCTTCAAGTAGTGTGTGCCCGTCTGTTGTGTGA
CTCTGGTAACTAGAGATCCCTCAGACCCTTTTAGTCAGTGTGGAAAATCTCTAGCAGTACGTATAGTAGT
TCATGTCATCTTATTATTCAGTATTTATAACTTGCAAAGAAATGAATATCAGAGAGTGAGAGGAACTTGT
TTATTGCAGCTTATAATGGTTACAAATAAAGCAATAGCATCACAAATTTCACAAATAAAGCATTTTTTTC
ACTGCATTCTAGTTGTGGTTTGTCCAAACTCATCAATGTATCTTATCATGTCTGGCTCTAGCTATCCCGC
CCCTAACTCCGCCCATCCCGCCCCTAACTCCGCCCAGTTCCGCCCATTCTCCGCCCCATGGCTGACTAAT
TTTTTTTATTTATGCAGAGGCCGAGGCCGCCTCGGCCTCTGAGCTATTCCAGAAGTAGTGAGGAGGCTTT
TTTGGAGGCCTAGGGACGTACCCAATTCGCCCTATAGTGAGTCGTATTACGCGCGCTCACTGGCCGTCGT
TTTACAACGTCGTGACTGGGAAAACCCTGGCGTTACCCAACTTAATCGCCTTGCAGCACATCCCCCTTTC
GCCAGCTGGCGTAATAGCGAAGAGGCCCGCACCGATCGCCCTTCCCAACAGTTGCGCAGCCTGAATGGCG
AATGGG
[124 nt withheld, positions 3367-3490]
C
[91 nt withheld, positions 3492-3582]
A
[49 nt withheld, positions 3584-3632]
CCTTTGACGTTGGAGTCCACGTTCTTT
[37 nt withheld, positions 3660-3696]
ACCCTATCTCGGTCTATTCTTTTGATTTATAAGGGATTTTGCCGATTTCGGCCTATTGGTTAAAAAATGA
GCTGATTTAACAAAAATTTAACGCGAATTTTAACAAAATATTAACGCTTACAATTTAGGTGGCACTTTTC
GGGGAAATGTGCGCGGAACCCCTATTTGTTTATTTTTCTAAATACATTCAAATATGTATCCGCTCATGAG
ACAATAACCCTGATAAATGCTTCAATAATATTGAAAAAGGAAGAGTATGAGTATTCAACATTTCCGTGTC
GCCCTTATTCCCTTTTTTGCGGCATTTTGCCTTCCTGTTTTTGCTCACCCAGAAACGCTGGTGAAAGTAA
AAGATGCTGAAGATCAGTTGGGTGCACGAGTGGGTTACATCGAACTGGATCTCAACAGCGGTAAGATCCT
TGAGAGTTTTCGCCCCGAAGAACGTTTTCCAATGATGAGCACTTTTAAAGTTCTGCTATGTGGCGCGGTA
TTATCCCGTATTGACGCCGGGCAAGAGCAACTCGGTCGCCGCATACACTATTCTCAGAATGACTTGGTTG
AGTACTCACCAGTCACAGAAAAGCATCTTACGGATGGCATGACAGTAAGAGAATTATGCAGTGCTGCCAT
AACCATGAGTGATAACACTGCGGCCAACTTACTTCTGACAACGATCGGAGGACCGAAGGAGCTAACCGCT
TTTTTGCACAACATGGGGGATCATGTAACTCGCCTTGATCGTTGGGAACCGGAGCTGAATGAAGCCATAC
CAAACGACGAGCGTGACACCACGATGCCTGTAGCAATGGCAACAACGTTGCGCAAACTATTAACTGGCGA
ACTACTTACTCTAGCTTCCCGGCAACAATTAATAGACTGGATGGAGGCGGATAAAGTTGCAGGACCACTT
CTGCGCTCGGCCCTTCCGGCTGGCTGGTTTATTGCTGATAAATCTGGAGCCGGTGAGCGTGGGTCTCGCG
GTATCATTGCAGCACTGGGGCCAGATGGTAAGCCCTCCCGTATCGTAGTTATCTACACGACGGGGAGTCA
GGCAACTATGGATGAACGAAATAGACAGATCGCTGAGATAGGTGCCTCACTGATTAAGCATTGGTAACTG
TCAGACCAAGTTTACTCATATATACTTTAGATTGATTTAAAACTTCATTTTTAATTTAAAAGGATCTAGG
TGAAGATCCTTTTTGATAATCTCATGACCAAAATCCCTTAACGTGAGTTTTCGTTCCACTGAGCGTCAGA
CCCCGTAGAAAAGATCAAAGGATCTTCTTGAGATCCTTTTTTTCTGCGCGTAATCTGCTGCTTGCAAACA
AAAAAACCACCGCTACCAGCGGTGGTTTGTTTGCCGGATCAAGAGCTACCAACTCTTTTTCCGAAGGTAA
CTGGCTTCAGCAGAGCGCAGATACCAAATACTGTTCTTCTAGTGTAGCCGTAGTTAGGCCACCACTTCAA
GAACTCTGTAGCACCGCCTACATACCTCGCTCTGCTAATCCTGTTACCAGTGGCTGCTGCCAGTGGCGAT
AAGTCGTGTCTTACCGGGTTGGACTCAAGACGATAGTTACCGGATAAGGCGCAGCGGTCGGGCTGAACGG
GGGGTTCGTGCACACAGCCCAGCTTGGAGCGAACGACCTACACCGAACTGAGATACCTACAGCGTGAGCT
ATGAGAAAGCGCCACGCTTCCCGAAGGGAGAAAGGCGGACAGGTATCCGGTAAGCGGCAGGGTCGGAACA
GGAGAGCGCACGAGGGAGCTTCCAGGGGGAAACGCCTGGTATCTTTATAGTCCTGTCGGGTTTCGCCACC
TCTGACTTGAGCGTCGATTTTTGTGATGCTCGTCAGGGGGGCGGAGCCTATGGAAAAACGCCAGCAACGC
GGCCTTTTTACGGTTCCTGGCCTTTTGCTGGCCTTTTGCTCACATGTTCTTTCCTGCGTTATCCCCTGAT
TCTGTGGATAACCGTATTACCGCCTTTGAGTGAGCTGATACCGCTCGCCGCAGCCGAACGACCGAGCGCA
GCGAGTCAGTGAGCGAGGAAGCGGAAGAGCGCCCAATACGCAAACCGCCTCTCCCCGCGCGTTGGCCGAT
TCATTAATGCAGCTGGCACGACAGGTTTCCCGACTGGAAAGCGGGCAGTGAGCGCAACGCAATTAATGTG
AGTTAGCTCACTCATTAGGCACCCCAGGCTTTACACTTTATGCTTCCGGCTCGTATGTTGTGTGGAATTG
TGAGCGGATAACAATTTCACACAGGAAACAGCTATGACCATGATTACGCCAAGCGCGCAATTAACCCTCA
CTAAAGGGAACAAAAGCTGGAGCTGCAAGCTTAATGTAGTCTTATGCAATACTCTTGTAGTCTTGCAACA
TGGTAACGATGAGTTAGCAACATGCCTTACAAGGAGAGAAAAAGCACCGTGCATGCCGATTGGTGGAAGT
AAGGTGGTACGATCGTGCCTTATTAGGAAGGCAACAGACGGGTCTGACATGGATTGGACGAACCACTGAA
TTGCCGCATTGCAGAGATATTGTATTTAAGTGCCTAGCTCGATACATAAACGGGTCTCTCTGGTTAGACC
AGATCTGAGCCTGGGAGCTCTCTGGCTAACTAGGGAACCCACTGCTTAAGCCTCAATAAAGCTTGCCTTG
AGTGCTTCAAGTAGTGTGTGCCCGTCTGTTGTGTGACTCTGGTAACTAGAGATCCCTCAGACCCTTTTAG
TCAGTGTGGAAAATCTCTAGCAGTGGCGCCCGAACAGGGACTTGAAAGCGAAAGGGAAACCAGAGGAGCT
CTCTCGACGCAGGACTCGGCTTGCTGAAGCGCGCACGGCAAGAGGCGAGGGGCGGCGACTGGTGAGTACG
CCAAAAATTTTGACTAGCGGAGGCTAGAAGGAGAGAGATGGGTGCGAGAGCGTCAGTATTAAGCGGGGGA
GAATTAGATCGCGATGGGAAAAAATTCGGTTAAGGCCAGGGGGAAAGAAAAAATATAAATTAAAACATAT
AGTATGGGCAAGCAGGGAGCTAGAACGATTCGCAGTTAATCCTGGCCTGTTAGAAACATCAGAAGGCTGT
AGACAAATACTGGGACAGCTACAACCATCCCTTCAGACAGGATCAGAAGAACTTAGATCATTATATAATA
CAGTAGCAACCCTCTATTGTGTGCATCAAAGGATAGAGATAAAAGACACCAAGGAAGCTTTAGACAAGAT
AGAGGAAGAGCAAAACAAAAGTAAGACCACCGCACAGCAAGCGGCCGCTGATCTTCAGACCTGGAGGAGG
AGATATGAGGGACAATTGGAGAAGTGAATTATATAAATATAAAGTAGTAAAAATTGAACCATTAGGAGTA
GCACCCACCAAGGCAAAGAGAAGAGTGGTGCAGAGAGAAAAAAGAGCAGTGGGAATAGGAGCTTTGTTCC
TTGGGTTCTTGGGAGCAGCAGGAAGCACTATGGGCGCAGCGTCAATGACGCTGACGGTACAGGCCAGACA
ATTATTGTCTGGTATAGTGCAGCAGCAGAACAATTTGCTGAGGGCTATTGAGGCGCAACAGCATCTGTTG
CAACTCACAGTCTGGGGCATCAAGCAGCTCCAGGCAAGAATCCTGGCTGTGGAAAGATACCTAAAGGATC
AACAGCTCCTGGGGATTTGGGGTTGCTCTGGAAAACTCATTTGCACCACTGCTGTGCCTTGGAATGCTAG
TTGGAGTAATAAATCTCTGGAACAGATTTGGAATCACACGACCTGGATGGAGTGGGACAGAGAAATTAAC
AATTACACAAGCTTAATACACTCCTTAATTGAAGAATCGCAAAACCAGCAAGAAAAGAATGAACAAGAAT
TATTGGAATTAGATAAATGGGCAAGTTTGTGGAATTGGTTTAACATAACAAATTGGCTGTGGTATATAAA
ATTATTCATAATGATAGTAGGAGGCTTGGTAGGTTTAAGAATAGTTTTTGCTGTACTTTCTATAGTGAAT
AGAGTTAGGCAGGGATATTCACCATTATCGTTTCAGACCCACCTCCCAACCCCGAGGGGACCCAGAGAGG
GCCTATTTCCCATGATTCCTTCATATTTGCATATACGATACAAGGCTGTTAGAGAGATAATTAGAATTAA
TTTGACTGTAAACACAAAGATATTAGTACAAAATACGTGACGTAGAAAGTAATAATTTCTTGGGTAGTTT
GCAGTTTTAAAATTATGTTTTAAAATGGACTATCATATGCTTACCGTAACTTGAAAGTATTTCGATTTCT
TGGCTTTATATATCTTGTGGAAAGGACGAAACACCGCCAGAGAATTCGGTCAACAGGTTTTAGAGCTAGA
AATAGCAAGTTAAAATAAGGCTAGTCCGTTATCAACTTGAAAAAGTGGCACCGAGTCGGTGCTTTTTTAA
GCTTGGCGTAACTAGATCTTGAGACAAATGGCAGTATTCATCCACAATTTTAAAAGAAAAGGGGGGATTG
GGGGGTACAGTGCAGGGGAAAGAATAGTAGACATAATAGCAACAGACATACAAACTAAAGAATTACAAAA
ACAAATTACAAAAATTCAAAATTTTCGGGTTTATTACAGGGACAGCAGAGATCCACTTTGGCGCCGGCTC
GAGGGGG
