>Addgene plasmid #76650 | MAP2K4 gRNA (BRDN0001145028) | depositor partial sequence | sequence record 144110 | Target Sequence
CCAGAGAATTCGGTCAACAG
