>Addgene plasmid #76650 | MAP2K4 gRNA (BRDN0001145028) | addgene partial sequence | sequence record 186237 | hU6-F
CGTAGAAAGTAATAATTTCTTGGGTAGTTTGCAGTTTTAAAATTATGTTTTAAAATGGACTATCATATGC
TTACCGTAACTTGAAAGTATTTCGATTTCTTGGCTTTATATATCTTGTGGAAAGGACGAAACACCGCCAG
AGAATTCGGTCAACAGGTTTTAGAGCTAGAAATAGCAAGTTAAAATAAGGCTAGTCCGTTATCAACTTGA
AAAAGTGGCACCGAGTCGGTGCTTTTTTAAGCTTGGCGTAACTAGATCTTGAGACAAATGGCAGTATTCA
TCCACAATTTTAAAAGAAAAGGGGGGATTGGGGGGTACAGTGCAGGGGAAAGAATAGTAGACATAATAGC
AACAGACATACAAACTAAAGAATTACAAAAACAAATTACAAAAATTCAAAATTTTCGGGTTTATTACAGG
GACAGCAGAGATCCACTTTGGCGCCGGCTCGAGGGGGCCCGGGTGCAAAGATGGATAAAGTTTTAAACAG
AGAGGAATCTTTGCAGCTAATGGACCTTCTAGGTCTTGAAAGGAGTGGGAATTGGCTCCGGTGCCCGTCA
GTGGGCAGAG
